Addgene plasmid #83889: pLV-dCas9-p300-P2A-PuroR
Purpose: Lentiviral Sp dCas9-p300-P2A-PuroR
Depositing lab: Charles Gersbach. Depositing organization: Duke University. Publication: CRISPR-Cas9 epigenome editing enables high-throughput screening for functional regulatory elements in the human genome. Klann TS, Black JB, Chellappan M, Safi A, Song L, Hilton IB, Crawford GE, Reddy TE, Gersbach CA. Nat Biotechnol. 2017 Apr 3. doi: 10.1038/nbt.3853. PubMed 28369033.
Backbone
  Vector backbone: lentiCRISPR v2
  Backbone size w/o insert (bp): 7800
  Total vector size (bp): 14538
  Vector type: Mammalian Expression, Lentiviral, CRISPR
  Selectable markers: Puromycin
Growth in bacteria
  Bacterial resistance: Ampicillin, 100 μg/mL
  Growth temperature: 37°C
  Growth strain: NEB Stable
  Copy number: Unknown
Gene/Insert 1
  Gene/Insert name: S.pyogenes dCas9 with c-terminal human p300 Core effector fusion (aa 1048-1664 of human p300)
  Species: H. sapiens (human), Synthetic; S. pyogenes
  Insert size (bp): 6138
  Mutation: D10A; H840A in S.pyogenes Cas9
  GenBank ID: WP_010922251.1 NP_001420.2
  Entrez Gene: EP300 (a.k.a. KAT3B, MKHK2, RSTS2, p300)
  Promoter: EFS
  Tag / fusion protein: nucleoplasmin NLS (C terminal on insert); Flag (C terminal on insert)
  Cloning method: Gibson Cloning
  Sequencing primers: 5′ ATCCGGTGCCTAGAGAAGGT
Gene/Insert 2
  Gene/Insert name: pac from Streptomyces alboniger (alt name: puromycin N-acetyltransferase)
  Species: Streptomyces alboniger
  Insert size (bp): 597
Terms and licenses: Academic/Nonprofit Terms; Industry Terms: Not Available to Industry
How to cite: pLV-dCas9-p300-P2A-PuroR was a gift from Charles Gersbach (Addgene plasmid # 83889 ; http://n2t.net/addgene:83889 ; RRID:Addgene_83889)
