[The description below was written by a language model from this plasmid's Addgene catalogue record, the feature table of its GenBank file and pLannotate feature annotations shown in this document.]
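Description:
pLV-dCas9-p300-P2A-PuroR is a 14.5 kb lentiviral transfer plasmid built on the lentiCRISPR v2 backbone for delivering a CRISPR-based epigenome activator into mammalian cells. It is maintained in E. coli through a high-copy ColE1/pUC-type origin with ampicillin resistance (AmpR). The backbone also carries an f1 origin and an SV40/EM7-driven bleomycin/Zeocin resistance cassette that lies outside the LTRs and so is not part of the packaged genome. The viral portion has a third-generation layout. A CMV enhancer/promoter drives a truncated HIV-1 5' LTR, followed by the Ψ packaging signal with a gag fragment, the Rev response element and cPPT/CTS. A WPRE and a self-inactivating ΔU3 3' LTR close the genome, with a bGH polyadenylation signal downstream.

The payload is a single open reading frame under the EFS (EF-1α core) promoter. It encodes Streptococcus pyogenes Cas9 made catalytically inactive by the D10A and H840A mutations, fused at its C terminus to the histone acetyltransferase core of human p300 (residues 1048–1664). The catalogue entry lists a nucleoplasmin NLS and a Flag tag at the C terminus of the insert. A P2A self-cleaving peptide, named in the construct title though not annotated in the feature table, links this fusion to puromycin N-acetyltransferase, so transduced cells expressing the effector can be selected with puromycin. No U6 promoter or guide RNA scaffold is annotated, so guide RNAs are presumably supplied from a separate construct. When targeted by guides to promoters or enhancers, dCas9-p300 is expected to deposit histone acetylation and activate nearby genes. The associated publication used this kind of epigenome editing for high-throughput screening of functional regulatory elements in the human genome. The separate 809 bp GenBank record covers only a fragment of the plasmid and annotates nothing beyond a Kozak sequence.
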