Features (pLannotate 1.2.2; 33 found; start..end, strand, type, name):
      1..380     +  enhancer       CMV enhancer: human cytomegalovirus immediate early enhancer
    381..580     +  promoter       CMV promoter: human cytomegalovirus (CMV) immediate early promoter
    598..778     +  LTR            5' LTR (truncated): truncated 5' long terminal repeat (LTR) from HIV-1
    825..950     +  misc_feature   HIV-1 Ψ: packaging signal of human immunodeficiency virus type 1
    934..1297    +  CDS            HIV-1 gag (fragment): gag protein from human immunodeficiency virus 1; gag
   1443..1676    +  misc_feature   RRE: The Rev response element (RRE) of HIV-1 allows for Rev-dependent mRNA export from the nucleus to the cytoplasm.
   2053..2153    +  CDS            Rev (fragment): human immunodeficiency virus 1 (HIV-1) Rev protein; rev; enhances nuclear export of unspliced and incompletely spliced viral mRNAs
   2203..2320    +  misc_feature   cPPT/CTS: central polypurine tract and central termination sequence of HIV-1
   2396..2414    +  CDS            small t antigen (fragment): SV40 (simian virus 40) small t antigen
   2440..2651    +  promoter       EF-1α core promoter: core promoter for human elongation factor EF-1α
   2679..4280    +  CDS            dCas9(N): N-terminal portion of catalytically inactive Streptococcus pyogenes dCas9 carrying the D10A mutation (Zetsche et al., 2015)
   4281..6779    +  CDS            Cas9(C): C-terminal portion of Streptococcus pyogenes Cas9 (Zetsche et al., 2015)
   6834..8684    +  CDS            p300 core: catalytic histone acetyltransferase core of the human E1A-associated protein p300 (Delvecchio et al., 2013); EP300
   8780..9377    +  CDS            PuroR (fragment): puromycin N-acetyltransferase; pac from Streptomyces; confers resistance to puromycin
   9393..9981    +  misc_feature   WPRE: woodchuck hepatitis virus posttranscriptional regulatory element
  10032..10051   +  misc_feature   cPPT/CTS (fragment): central polypurine tract and central termination sequence of HIV-1
  10053..10286   +  LTR            3' LTR (ΔU3): self-inactivating 3' long terminal repeat (LTR) from HIV-1
  10318..10542   +  polyA_signal   bGH poly(A) signal: bovine growth hormone polyadenylation signal
  10546..10567   +  promoter       SV40 promoter (fragment): SV40 enhancer and early promoter
  10588..11016   +  rep_origin     f1 ori (sequence partly withheld): f1 bacteriophage origin of replication; arrow indicates direction of (+) strand synthesis
  11030..11359   +  promoter       SV40 promoter: SV40 enhancer and early promoter
  11407..11454   +  promoter       EM7 promoter: synthetic bacterial promoter&nbsp
  11473..11847   +  CDS            BleoR: antibiotic-binding protein; Sh ble from Streptoalloteichus hindustanus; confers resistance to bleomycin, phleomycin, and Zeocin™
  11857..11982   +  CDS            ble (fragment): BLE_KLEPN - Experimental evidence at protein level: Swiss-Prot protein existence level 1. Binding protein with a strong affinity to the bleomycin family of antibiotics. Binds to CL990; an antimitotic-antibiotic compound. From Klebsiella pneumoniae.
  11977..12098   +  polyA_signal   SV40 poly(A) signal: SV40 polyadenylation signal
  12169..12191   -  protein_bind   lac operator (fragment): The lac repressor binds to the lac operator to inhibit transcription in E. coli. This inhibition can be relieved by adding lactose or isopropyl-β-D-thiogalactopyranoside (IPTG). lac repressor encoded by lacI
  12195..12225   -  promoter       lac promoter: promoter for the E. coli lac operon
  12240..12261   -  protein_bind   CAP binding site: CAP binding activates transcription in the presence of cAMP. E. coli catabolite activator protein
  12274..12366   -  CDS            lacI (fragment): lac repressor; lacI; The lac repressor binds to the lac operator to inhibit transcription in E. coli. This inhibition can be relieved by adding lactose or isopropyl-β-D-thiogalactopyranoside (IPTG).
  12549..13137   -  rep_origin     ori: high-copy-number ColE1/pMB1/pBR322/pUC origin of replication
  13308..14168   -  CDS            AmpR: β-lactamase; bla; confers resistance to ampicillin, carbenicillin, and related antibiotics
  14169..14273   -  promoter       AmpR promoter: bla
  14332..14384   -  misc_feature   bom (fragment): basis of mobility region from pBR322
>Addgene plasmid #83889 | pLV-dCas9-p300-P2A-PuroR | addgene full sequence | sequence record 297764 | Addgene NGS Result
GACATTGATTATTGACTAGTTATTAATAGTAATCAATTACGGGGTCATTAGTTCATAGCCCATATATGGA
GTTCCGCGTTACATAACTTACGGTAAATGGCCCGCCTGGCTGACCGCCCAACGACCCCCGCCCATTGACG
TCAATAATGACGTATGTTCCCATAGTAACGCCAATAGGGACTTTCCATTGACGTCAATGGGTGGAGTATT
TACGGTAAACTGCCCACTTGGCAGTACATCAAGTGTATCATATGCCAAGTACGCCCCCTATTGACGTCAA
TGACGGTAAATGGCCCGCCTGGCATTATGCCCAGTACATGACCTTATGGGACTTTCCTACTTGGCAGTAC
ATCTACGTATTAGTCATCGCTATTACCATGGTGATGCGGTTTTGGCAGTACATCAATGGGCGTGGATAGC
GGTTTGACTCACGGGGATTTCCAAGTCTCCACCCCATTGACGTCAATGGGAGTTTGTTTTGGCACCAAAA
TCAACGGGACTTTCCAAAATGTCGTAACAACTCCGCCCCATTGACGCAAATGGGCGGTAGGCGTGTACGG
TGGGAGGTCTATATAAGCAGCGCGTTTTGCCTGTACTGGGTCTCTCTGGTTAGACCAGATCTGAGCCTGG
GAGCTCTCTGGCTAACTAGGGAACCCACTGCTTAAGCCTCAATAAAGCTTGCCTTGAGTGCTTCAAGTAG
TGTGTGCCCGTCTGTTGTGTGACTCTGGTAACTAGAGATCCCTCAGACCCTTTTAGTCAGTGTGGAAAAT
CTCTAGCAGTGGCGCCCGAACAGGGACTTGAAAGCGAAAGGGAAACCAGAGGAGCTCTCTCGACGCAGGA
CTCGGCTTGCTGAAGCGCGCACGGCAAGAGGCGAGGGGCGGCGACTGGTGAGTACGCCAAAAATTTTGAC
TAGCGGAGGCTAGAAGGAGAGAGATGGGTGCGAGAGCGTCAGTATTAAGCGGGGGAGAATTAGATCGCGA
TGGGAAAAAATTCGGTTAAGGCCAGGGGGAAAGAAAAAATATAAATTAAAACATATAGTATGGGCAAGCA
GGGAGCTAGAACGATTCGCAGTTAATCCTGGCCTGTTAGAAACATCAGAAGGCTGTAGACAAATACTGGG
ACAGCTACAACCATCCCTTCAGACAGGATCAGAAGAACTTAGATCATTATATAATACAGTAGCAACCCTC
TATTGTGTGCATCAAAGGATAGAGATAAAAGACACCAAGGAAGCTTTAGACAAGATAGAGGAAGAGCAAA
ACAAAAGTAAGACCACCGCACAGCAAGCGGCCGCTGATCTTCAGACCTGGAGGAGGAGATATGAGGGACA
ATTGGAGAAGTGAATTATATAAATATAAAGTAGTAAAAATTGAACCATTAGGAGTAGCACCCACCAAGGC
AAAGAGAAGAGTGGTGCAGAGAGAAAAAAGAGCAGTGGGAATAGGAGCTTTGTTCCTTGGGTTCTTGGGA
GCAGCAGGAAGCACTATGGGCGCAGCGTCAATGACGCTGACGGTACAGGCCAGACAATTATTGTCTGGTA
TAGTGCAGCAGCAGAACAATTTGCTGAGGGCTATTGAGGCGCAACAGCATCTGTTGCAACTCACAGTCTG
GGGCATCAAGCAGCTCCAGGCAAGAATCCTGGCTGTGGAAAGATACCTAAAGGATCAACAGCTCCTGGGG
ATTTGGGGTTGCTCTGGAAAACTCATTTGCACCACTGCTGTGCCTTGGAATGCTAGTTGGAGTAATAAAT
CTCTGGAACAGATTTGGAATCACACGACCTGGATGGAGTGGGACAGAGAAATTAACAATTACACAAGCTT
AATACACTCCTTAATTGAAGAATCGCAAAACCAGCAAGAAAAGAATGAACAAGAATTATTGGAATTAGAT
AAATGGGCAAGTTTGTGGAATTGGTTTAACATAACAAATTGGCTGTGGTATATAAAATTATTCATAATGA
TAGTAGGAGGCTTGGTAGGTTTAAGAATAGTTTTTGCTGTACTTTCTATAGTGAATAGAGTTAGGCAGGG
ATATTCACCATTATCGTTTCAGACCCACCTCCCAACCCCGAGGGGACCCGACAGGCCCGAAGGAATAGAA
GAAGAAGGTGGAGAGAGAGACAGAGACAGATCCATTCGATTAGTGAACGGATCGGCACTGCGTGCGCCAA
TTCTGCAGACAAATGGCAGTATTCATCCACAATTTTAAAAGAAAAGGGGGGATTGGGGGGTACAGTGCAG
GGGAAAGAATAGTAGACATAATAGCAACAGACATACAAACTAAAGAATTACAAAAACAAATTACAAAAAT
TCAAAATTTTCGGGTTTATTACAGGGACAGCAGAGATCCAGTTTGGTTAATTAAGGTACCGAGGCGATAG
GGTTAAGGGAGCTAGCTAGGTCTTGAAAGGAGTGGGAATTGGCTCCGGTGCCCGTCAGTGGGCAGAGCGC
ACATCGCCCACAGTCCCCGAGAAGTTGGGGGGAGGGGTCGGCAATTGATCCGGTGCCTAGAGAAGGTGGC
GCGGGGTAAACTGGGAAAGTGATGTCGTGTACTGGCTCCGCCTTTTTCCCGAGGGTGGGGGAGAACCGTA
TATAAGTGCAGTAGTCGCCGTGAACGTTCTTTTTCGCAACGGGTTTGCCGCCAGAACACAGGACCGGTTC
TAGAGCGCTGCCACCATGGACAAGAAGTACAGCATCGGCCTGGCCATCGGCACCAACTCTGTGGGCTGGG
CCGTGATCACCGACGAGTACAAGGTGCCCAGCAAGAAATTCAAGGTGCTGGGCAACACCGACCGGCACAG
CATCAAGAAGAACCTGATCGGAGCCCTGCTGTTCGACAGCGGCGAAACAGCCGAGGCCACCCGGCTGAAG
AGAACCGCCAGAAGAAGATACACCAGACGGAAGAACCGGATCTGCTATCTGCAAGAGATCTTCAGCAACG
AGATGGCCAAGGTGGACGACAGCTTCTTCCACAGACTGGAAGAGTCCTTCCTGGTGGAAGAGGATAAGAA
GCACGAGCGGCACCCCATCTTCGGCAACATCGTGGACGAGGTGGCCTACCACGAGAAGTACCCCACCATC
TACCACCTGAGAAAGAAACTGGTGGACAGCACCGACAAGGCCGACCTGCGGCTGATCTATCTGGCCCTGG
CCCACATGATCAAGTTCCGGGGCCACTTCCTGATCGAGGGCGACCTGAACCCCGACAACAGCGACGTGGA
CAAGCTGTTCATCCAGCTGGTGCAGACCTACAACCAGCTGTTCGAGGAAAACCCCATCAACGCCAGCGGC
GTGGACGCCAAGGCCATCCTGTCTGCCAGACTGAGCAAGAGCAGACGGCTGGAAAATCTGATCGCCCAGC
TGCCCGGCGAGAAGAAGAATGGCCTGTTCGGAAACCTGATTGCCCTGAGCCTGGGCCTGACCCCCAACTT
CAAGAGCAACTTCGACCTGGCCGAGGATGCCAAACTGCAGCTGAGCAAGGACACCTACGACGACGACCTG
GACAACCTGCTGGCCCAGATCGGCGACCAGTACGCCGACCTGTTTCTGGCCGCCAAGAACCTGTCCGACG
CCATCCTGCTGAGCGACATCCTGAGAGTGAACACCGAGATCACCAAGGCCCCCCTGAGCGCCTCTATGAT
CAAGAGATACGACGAGCACCACCAGGACCTGACCCTGCTGAAAGCTCTCGTGCGGCAGCAGCTGCCTGAG
AAGTACAAAGAGATTTTCTTCGACCAGAGCAAGAACGGCTACGCCGGCTACATTGACGGCGGAGCCAGCC
AGGAAGAGTTCTACAAGTTCATCAAGCCCATCCTGGAAAAGATGGACGGCACCGAGGAACTGCTCGTGAA
GCTGAACAGAGAGGACCTGCTGCGGAAGCAGCGGACCTTCGACAACGGCAGCATCCCCCACCAGATCCAC
CTGGGAGAGCTGCACGCCATTCTGCGGCGGCAGGAAGATTTTTACCCATTCCTGAAGGACAACCGGGAAA
AGATCGAGAAGATCCTGACCTTCCGCATCCCCTACTACGTGGGCCCTCTGGCCAGGGGAAACAGCAGATT
CGCCTGGATGACCAGAAAGAGCGAGGAAACCATCACCCCCTGGAACTTCGAGGAAGTGGTGGACAAGGGC
GCTTCCGCCCAGAGCTTCATCGAGCGGATGACCAACTTCGATAAGAACCTGCCCAACGAGAAGGTGCTGC
CCAAGCACAGCCTGCTGTACGAGTACTTCACCGTGTATAACGAGCTGACCAAAGTGAAATACGTGACCGA
GGGAATGAGAAAGCCCGCCTTCCTGAGCGGCGAGCAGAAAAAGGCCATCGTGGACCTGCTGTTCAAGACC
AACCGGAAAGTGACCGTGAAGCAGCTGAAAGAGGACTACTTCAAGAAAATCGAGTGCTTCGACTCCGTGG
AAATCTCCGGCGTGGAAGATCGGTTCAACGCCTCCCTGGGCACATACCACGATCTGCTGAAAATTATCAA
GGACAAGGACTTCCTGGACAATGAGGAAAACGAGGACATTCTGGAAGATATCGTGCTGACCCTGACACTG
TTTGAGGACAGAGAGATGATCGAGGAACGGCTGAAAACCTATGCCCACCTGTTCGACGACAAAGTGATGA
AGCAGCTGAAGCGGCGGAGATACACCGGCTGGGGCAGGCTGAGCCGGAAGCTGATCAACGGCATCCGGGA
CAAGCAGTCCGGCAAGACAATCCTGGATTTCCTGAAGTCCGACGGCTTCGCCAACAGAAACTTCATGCAG
CTGATCCACGACGACAGCCTGACCTTTAAAGAGGACATCCAGAAAGCCCAGGTGTCCGGCCAGGGCGATA
GCCTGCACGAGCACATTGCCAATCTGGCCGGCAGCCCCGCCATTAAGAAGGGCATCCTGCAGACAGTGAA
GGTGGTGGACGAGCTCGTGAAAGTGATGGGCCGGCACAAGCCCGAGAACATCGTGATCGAAATGGCCAGA
GAGAACCAGACCACCCAGAAGGGACAGAAGAACAGCCGCGAGAGAATGAAGCGGATCGAAGAGGGCATCA
AAGAGCTGGGCAGCCAGATCCTGAAAGAACACCCCGTGGAAAACACCCAGCTGCAGAACGAGAAGCTGTA
CCTGTACTACCTGCAGAATGGGCGGGATATGTACGTGGACCAGGAACTGGACATCAACCGGCTGTCCGAC
TACGATGTGGACGCCATCGTGCCTCAGAGCTTTCTGAAGGACGACTCCATCGACAACAAGGTGCTGACCA
GAAGCGACAAGAACCGGGGCAAGAGCGACAACGTGCCCTCCGAAGAGGTCGTGAAGAAGATGAAGAACTA
CTGGCGGCAGCTGCTGAACGCCAAGCTGATTACCCAGAGAAAGTTCGACAATCTGACCAAGGCCGAGAGA
GGCGGCCTGAGCGAACTGGATAAGGCCGGCTTCATCAAGAGACAGCTGGTGGAAACCCGGCAGATCACAA
AGCACGTGGCACAGATCCTGGACTCCCGGATGAACACTAAGTACGACGAGAATGACAAGCTGATCCGGGA
AGTGAAAGTGATCACCCTGAAGTCCAAGCTGGTGTCCGATTTCCGGAAGGATTTCCAGTTTTACAAAGTG
CGCGAGATCAACAACTACCACCACGCCCACGACGCCTACCTGAACGCCGTCGTGGGAACCGCCCTGATCA
AAAAGTACCCTAAGCTGGAAAGCGAGTTCGTGTACGGCGACTACAAGGTGTACGACGTGCGGAAGATGAT
CGCCAAGAGCGAGCAGGAAATCGGCAAGGCTACCGCCAAGTACTTCTTCTACAGCAACATCATGAACTTT
TTCAAGACCGAGATTACCCTGGCCAACGGCGAGATCCGGAAGCGGCCTCTGATCGAGACAAACGGCGAAA
CCGGGGAGATCGTGTGGGATAAGGGCCGGGATTTTGCCACCGTGCGGAAAGTGCTGAGCATGCCCCAAGT
GAATATCGTGAAAAAGACCGAGGTGCAGACAGGCGGCTTCAGCAAAGAGTCTATCCTGCCCAAGAGGAAC
AGCGATAAGCTGATCGCCAGAAAGAAGGACTGGGACCCTAAGAAGTACGGCGGCTTCGACAGCCCCACCG
TGGCCTATTCTGTGCTGGTGGTGGCCAAAGTGGAAAAGGGCAAGTCCAAGAAACTGAAGAGTGTGAAAGA
GCTGCTGGGGATCACCATCATGGAAAGAAGCAGCTTCGAGAAGAATCCCATCGACTTTCTGGAAGCCAAG
GGCTACAAAGAAGTGAAAAAGGACCTGATCATCAAGCTGCCTAAGTACTCCCTGTTCGAGCTGGAAAACG
GCCGGAAGAGAATGCTGGCCTCTGCCGGCGAACTGCAGAAGGGAAACGAACTGGCCCTGCCCTCCAAATA
TGTGAACTTCCTGTACCTGGCCAGCCACTATGAGAAGCTGAAGGGCTCCCCCGAGGATAATGAGCAGAAA
CAGCTGTTTGTGGAACAGCACAAGCACTACCTGGACGAGATCATCGAGCAGATCAGCGAGTTCTCCAAGA
GAGTGATCCTGGCCGACGCTAATCTGGACAAAGTGCTGTCCGCCTACAACAAGCACCGGGATAAGCCCAT
CAGAGAGCAGGCCGAGAATATCATCCACCTGTTTACCCTGACCAATCTGGGAGCCCCTGCCGCCTTCAAG
TACTTTGACACCACCATCGACCGGAAGAGGTACACCAGCACCAAAGAGGTGCTGGACGCCACCCTGATCC
ACCAGAGCATCACCGGCCTGTACGAGACACGGATCGACCTGTCTCAGCTGGGAGGCGACAAGCGACCTGC
CGCCACAAAGAAGGCTGGACAGGCTAAGAAGAAGAAAGGATCCATTTTCAAACCAGAAGAACTACGACAG
GCACTGATGCCAACTTTGGAGGCACTTTACCGTCAGGATCCAGAATCCCTTCCCTTTCGTCAACCTGTGG
ACCCTCAGCTTTTAGGAATCCCTGATTACTTTGATATTGTGAAGAGCCCCATGGATCTTTCTACCATTAA
GAGGAAGTTAGACACTGGACAGTATCAGGAGCCCTGGCAGTATGTCGATGATATTTGGCTTATGTTCAAT
AATGCCTGGTTATATAACCGGAAAACATCACGGGTATACAAATACTGCTCCAAGCTCTCTGAGGTCTTTG
AACAAGAAATTGACCCAGTGATGCAAAGCCTTGGATACTGTTGTGGCAGAAAGTTGGAGTTCTCTCCACA
GACACTGTGTTGCTACGGCAAACAGTTGTGCACAATACCTCGTGATGCCACTTATTACAGTTACCAGAAC
AGGTATCATTTCTGTGAGAAGTGTTTCAATGAGATCCAAGGGGAGAGCGTTTCTTTGGGGGATGACCCTT
CCCAGCCTCAAACTACAATAAATAAAGAACAATTTTCCAAGAGAAAAAATGACACACTGGATCCTGAACT
GTTTGTTGAATGTACAGAGTGCGGAAGAAAGATGCATCAGATCTGTGTCCTTCACCATGAGATCATCTGG
CCTGCTGGATTCGTCTGTGATGGCTGTTTAAAGAAAAGTGCACGAACTAGGAAAGAAAATAAGTTTTCTG
CTAAAAGGTTGCCATCTACCAGACTTGGCACCTTTCTAGAGAATCGTGTGAATGACTTTCTGAGGCGACA
GAATCACCCTGAGTCAGGAGAGGTCACTGTTAGAGTAGTTCATGCTTCTGACAAAACCGTGGAAGTAAAA
CCAGGCATGAAAGCAAGGTTTGTGGACAGTGGAGAGATGGCAGAATCCTTTCCATACCGAACCAAAGCCC
TCTTTGCCTTTGAAGAAATTGATGGTGTTGACCTGTGCTTCTTTGGCATGCATGTTCAAGAGTATGGCTC
TGACTGCCCTCCACCCAACCAGAGGAGAGTATACATATCTTACCTCGATAGTGTTCATTTCTTCCGTCCT
AAATGCTTGAGGACTGCAGTCTATCATGAAATCCTAATTGGATATTTAGAATATGTCAAGAAATTAGGTT
ACACAACAGGGCATATTTGGGCATGTCCACCAAGTGAGGGAGATGATTATATCTTCCATTGCCATCCTCC
TGACCAGAAGATACCCAAGCCCAAGCGACTGCAGGAATGGTACAAAAAAATGCTTGACAAGGCTGTATCA
GAGCGTATTGTCCATGACTACAAGGATATTTTTAAACAAGCTACTGAAGATAGATTAACAAGTGCAAAGG
AATTGCCTTATTTCGAGGGTGATTTCTGGCCCAATGTTCTGGAAGAAAGCATTAAGGAACTGGAACAGGA
GGAAGAAGAGAGAAAACGAGAGGAAAACACCAGCAATGAAAGCACAGATGTGACCAAGGGAGACAGCAAA
AATGCTAAAAAGAAGAATAATAAGAAAACCAGCAAAAATAAGAGCAGCCTGAGTAGGGGCAACAAGAAGA
AACCCGGGATGCCCAATGTATCTAACGACCTCTCACAGAAACTATATGCCACCATGGAGAAGCATAAAGA
GGTCTTCTTTGTGATCCGCCTCATTGCTGGCCCTGCTGCCAACTCCCTGCCTCCCATTGTTGATCCTGAT
CCTCTCATCCCCTGCGATCTGATGGATGGTCGGGATGCGTTTCTCACGCTGGCAAGGGACAAGCACCTGG
AGTTCTCTTCACTCCGAAGAGCCCAGTGGTCCACCATGTGCATGCTGGTGGAGCTGCACACGCAGAGCCA
GGACGGATCCGATTACAAAGACGATGACGATAAGGGATCCGGCGCAACAAACTTCTCTCTGCTGAAACAA
GCCGGAGATGTCGAAGAGAATCCTGGACCGACCGAGTACAAGCCCACGGTGCGCCTCGCCACCCGCGACG
ACGTCCCCAGGGCCGTACGCACCCTCGCCGCCGCGTTCGCCGACTACCCCGCCACGCGCCACACCGTCGA
TCCGGACCGCCACATCGAGCGGGTCACCGAGCTGCAAGAACTCTTCCTCACGCGCGTCGGGCTCGACATC
GGCAAGGTGTGGGTCGCGGACGACGGCGCCGCGGTGGCGGTCTGGACCACGCCGGAGAGCGTCGAAGCGG
GGGCGGTGTTCGCCGAGATCGGCCCGCGCATGGCCGAGTTGAGCGGTTCCCGGCTGGCCGCGCAGCAACA
GATGGAAGGCCTCCTGGCGCCGCACCGGCCCAAGGAGCCCGCGTGGTTCCTGGCCACCGTCGGAGTCTCG
CCCGACCACCAGGGCAAGGGTCTGGGCAGCGCCGTCGTGCTCCCCGGAGTGGAGGCGGCCGAGCGCGCCG
GGGTGCCCGCCTTCCTGGAGACCTCCGCGCCCCGCAACCTCCCCTTCTACGAGCGGCTCGGCTTCACCGT
CACCGCCGACGTCGAGGTGCCCGAAGGACCGCGCACCTGGTGCATGACCCGCAAGCCCGGTGCCTGAACG
CGTTAAGTCGACAATCAACCTCTGGATTACAAAATTTGTGAAAGATTGACTGGTATTCTTAACTATGTTG
CTCCTTTTACGCTATGTGGATACGCTGCTTTAATGCCTTTGTATCATGCTATTGCTTCCCGTATGGCTTT
CATTTTCTCCTCCTTGTATAAATCCTGGTTGCTGTCTCTTTATGAGGAGTTGTGGCCCGTTGTCAGGCAA
CGTGGCGTGGTGTGCACTGTGTTTGCTGACGCAACCCCCACTGGTTGGGGCATTGCCACCACCTGTCAGC
TCCTTTCCGGGACTTTCGCTTTCCCCCTCCCTATTGCCACGGCGGAACTCATCGCCGCCTGCCTTGCCCG
CTGCTGGACAGGGGCTCGGCTGTTGGGCACTGACAATTCCGTGGTGTTGTCGGGGAAATCATCGTCCTTT
CCTTGGCTGCTCGCCTGTGTTGCCACCTGGATTCTGCGCGGGACGTCCTTCTGCTACGTCCCTTCGGCCC
TCAATCCAGCGGACCTTCCTTCCCGCGGCCTGCTGCCGGCTCTGCGGCCTCTTCCGCGTCTTCGCCTTCG
CCCTCAGACGAGTCGGATCTCCCTTTGGGCCGCCTCCCCGCGTCGACTTTAAGACCAATGACTTACAAGG
CAGCTGTAGATCTTAGCCACTTTTTAAAAGAAAAGGGGGGACTGGAAGGGCTAATTCACTCCCAACGAAG
ACAAGATCTGCTTTTTGCTTGTACTGGGTCTCTCTGGTTAGACCAGATCTGAGCCTGGGAGCTCTCTGGC
TAACTAGGGAACCCACTGCTTAAGCCTCAATAAAGCTTGCCTTGAGTGCTTCAAGTAGTGTGTGCCCGTC
TGTTGTGTGACTCTGGTAACTAGAGATCCCTCAGACCCTTTTAGTCAGTGTGGAAAATCTCTAGCAGGGC
CCGTTTAAACCCGCTGATCAGCCTCGACTGTGCCTTCTAGTTGCCAGCCATCTGTTGTTTGCCCCTCCCC
CGTGCCTTCCTTGACCCTGGAAGGTGCCACTCCCACTGTCCTTTCCTAATAAAATGAGGAAATTGCATCG
CATTGTCTGAGTAGGTGTCATTCTATTCTGGGGGGTGGGGTGGGGCAGGACAGCAAGGGGGAGGATTGGG
AAGACAATAGCAGGCATGCTGGGGATGCGGTGGGCTCTATGGCTTCTGAGGCGGAAAGAACCAGCTGGGG
CTCTAGGGGGTATCCCC
[124 nt withheld, positions 10588-10711]
C
[91 nt withheld, positions 10713-10803]
A
[49 nt withheld, positions 10805-10853]
CCTTTGACGTTGGAGTCCACGTTCTTT
[37 nt withheld, positions 10881-10917]
ACCCTATCTCGGTCTATTCTTTTGATTTATAAGGGATTTTGCCGATTTCGGCCTATTGGTTAAAAAATGA
GCTGATTTAACAAAAATTTAACGCGAATTAATTCTGTGGAATGTGTGTCAGTTAGGGTGTGGAAAGTCCC
CAGGCTCCCCAGCAGGCAGAAGTATGCAAAGCATGCATCTCAATTAGTCAGCAACCAGGTGTGGAAAGTC
CCCAGGCTCCCCAGCAGGCAGAAGTATGCAAAGCATGCATCTCAATTAGTCAGCAACCATAGTCCCGCCC
CTAACTCCGCCCATCCCGCCCCTAACTCCGCCCAGTTCCGCCCATTCTCCGCCCCATGGCTGACTAATTT
TTTTTATTTATGCAGAGGCCGAGGCCGCCTCTGCCTCTGAGCTATTCCAGAAGTAGTGAGGAGGCTTTTT
TGGAGGCCTAGGCTTTTGCAAAAAGCTCCCGGGAGCTTGTATATCCATTTTCGGATCTGATCAGCACGTG
TTGACAATTAATCATCGGCATAGTATATCGGCATAGTATAATACGACAAGGTGAGGAACTAAACCATGGC
CAAGTTGACCAGTGCCGTTCCGGTGCTCACCGCGCGCGACGTCGCCGGAGCGGTCGAGTTCTGGACCGAC
CGGCTCGGGTTCTCCCGGGACTTCGTGGAGGACGACTTCGCCGGTGTGGTCCGGGACGACGTGACCCTGT
TCATCAGCGCGGTCCAGGACCAGGTGGTGCCGGACAACACCCTGGCCTGGGTGTGGGTGCGCGGCCTGGA
CGAGCTGTACGCCGAGTGGTCGGAGGTCGTGTCCACGAACTTCCGGGACGCCTCCGGGCCGGCCATGACC
GAGATCGGCGAGCAGCCGTGGGGGCGGGAGTTCGCCCTGCGCGACCCGGCCGGCAACTGCGTGCACTTCG
TGGCCGAGGAGCAGGACTGACACGTGCTACGAGATTTCGATTCCACCGCCGCCTTCTATGAAAGGTTGGG
CTTCGGAATCGTTTTCCGGGACGCCGGCTGGATGATCCTCCAGCGCGGGGATCTCATGCTGGAGTTCTTC
GCCCACCCCAACTTGTTTATTGCAGCTTATAATGGTTACAAATAAAGCAATAGCATCACAAATTTCACAA
ATAAAGCATTTTTTTCACTGCATTCTAGTTGTGGTTTGTCCAAACTCATCAATGTATCTTATCATGTCTG
TATACCGTCGACCTCTAGCTAGAGCTTGGCGTAATCATGGTCATAGCTGTTTCCTGTGTGAAATTGTTAT
CCGCTCACAATTCCACACAACATACGAGCCGGAAGCATAAAGTGTAAAGCCTGGGGTGCCTAATGAGTGA
GCTAACTCACATTAATTGCGTTGCGCTCACTGCCCGCTTTCCAGTCGGGAAACCTGTCGTGCCAGCTGCA
TTAATGAATCGGCCAACGCGCGGGGAGAGGCGGTTTGCGTATTGGGCGCTCTTCCGCTTCCTCGCTCACT
GACTCGCTGCGCTCGGTCGTTCGGCTGCGGCGAGCGGTATCAGCTCACTCAAAGGCGGTAATACGGTTAT
CCACAGAATCAGGGGATAACGCAGGAAAGAACATGTGAGCAAAAGGCCAGCAAAAGGCCAGGAACCGTAA
AAAGGCCGCGTTGCTGGCGTTTTTCCATAGGCTCCGCCCCCCTGACGAGCATCACAAAAATCGACGCTCA
AGTCAGAGGTGGCGAAACCCGACAGGACTATAAAGATACCAGGCGTTTCCCCCTGGAAGCTCCCTCGTGC
GCTCTCCTGTTCCGACCCTGCCGCTTACCGGATACCTGTCCGCCTTTCTCCCTTCGGGAAGCGTGGCGCT
TTCTCATAGCTCACGCTGTAGGTATCTCAGTTCGGTGTAGGTCGTTCGCTCCAAGCTGGGCTGTGTGCAC
GAACCCCCCGTTCAGCCCGACCGCTGCGCCTTATCCGGTAACTATCGTCTTGAGTCCAACCCGGTAAGAC
ACGACTTATCGCCACTGGCAGCAGCCACTGGTAACAGGATTAGCAGAGCGAGGTATGTAGGCGGTGCTAC
AGAGTTCTTGAAGTGGTGGCCTAACTACGGCTACACTAGAAGAACAGTATTTGGTATCTGCGCTCTGCTG
AAGCCAGTTACCTTCGGAAAAAGAGTTGGTAGCTCTTGATCCGGCAAACAAACCACCGCTGGTAGCGGTG
GTTTTTTTGTTTGCAAGCAGCAGATTACGCGCAGAAAAAAAGGATCTCAAGAAGATCCTTTGATCTTTTC
TACGGGGTCTGACGCTCAGTGGAACGAAAACTCACGTTAAGGGATTTTGGTCATGAGATTATCAAAAAGG
ATCTTCACCTAGATCCTTTTAAATTAAAAATGAAGTTTTAAATCAATCTAAAGTATATATGAGTAAACTT
GGTCTGACAGTTACCAATGCTTAATCAGTGAGGCACCTATCTCAGCGATCTGTCTATTTCGTTCATCCAT
AGTTGCCTGACTCCCCGTCGTGTAGATAACTACGATACGGGAGGGCTTACCATCTGGCCCCAGTGCTGCA
ATGATACCGCGAGACCCACGCTCACCGGCTCCAGATTTATCAGCAATAAACCAGCCAGCCGGAAGGGCCG
AGCGCAGAAGTGGTCCTGCAACTTTATCCGCCTCCATCCAGTCTATTAATTGTTGCCGGGAAGCTAGAGT
AAGTAGTTCGCCAGTTAATAGTTTGCGCAACGTTGTTGCCATTGCTACAGGCATCGTGGTGTCACGCTCG
TCGTTTGGTATGGCTTCATTCAGCTCCGGTTCCCAACGATCAAGGCGAGTTACATGATCCCCCATGTTGT
GCAAAAAAGCGGTTAGCTCCTTCGGTCCTCCGATCGTTGTCAGAAGTAAGTTGGCCGCAGTGTTATCACT
CATGGTTATGGCAGCACTGCATAATTCTCTTACTGTCATGCCATCCGTAAGATGCTTTTCTGTGACTGGT
GAGTACTCAACCAAGTCATTCTGAGAATAGTGTATGCGGCGACCGAGTTGCTCTTGCCCGGCGTCAATAC
GGGATAATACCGCGCCACATAGCAGAACTTTAAAAGTGCTCATCATTGGAAAACGTTCTTCGGGGCGAAA
ACTCTCAAGGATCTTACCGCTGTTGAGATCCAGTTCGATGTAACCCACTCGTGCACCCAACTGATCTTCA
GCATCTTTTACTTTCACCAGCGTTTCTGGGTGAGCAAAAACAGGAAGGCAAAATGCCGCAAAAAAGGGAA
TAAGGGCGACACGGAAATGTTGAATACTCATACTCTTCCTTTTTCAATATTATTGAAGCATTTATCAGGG
TTATTGTCTCATGAGCGGATACATATTTGAATGTATTTAGAAAAATAAACAAATAGGGGTTCCGCGCACA
TTTCCCCGAAAAGTGCCACCTGACGTCGACGGATCGGGAGATCTCCCGATCCCCTATGGTGCACTCTCAG
TACAATCTGCTCTGATGCCGCATAGTTAAGCCAGTATCTGCTCCCTGCTTGTGTGTTGGAGGTCGCTGAG
TAGTGCGCGAGCAAAATTTAAGCTACAACAAGGCAAGGCTTGACCGACAATTGCATGAAGAATCTGCTTA
GGGTTAGGCGTTTTGCGCTGCTTCGCGATGTACGGGCCAGATATACGCGTT
