LOCUS       Exported 809 bp ds-DNA linear SYN 19-MAY-2021
DEFINITION  Lentiviral Sp dCas9-p300-P2A-PuroR.
ACCESSION   .
VERSION     .
KEYWORDS    pLV-dCas9-p300-P2A-PuroR
SOURCE      synthetic DNA construct
  ORGANISM  synthetic DNA construct
REFERENCE   1 (bases 1 to 809)
  AUTHORS   Klann TS, Black JB, Chellappan M, Safi A, Song L, Hilton IB,
            Crawford GE, Reddy TE, Gersbach CA
  TITLE     CRISPR-Cas9 epigenome editing enables high-throughput screening for
            functional regulatory elements in the human genome.
  JOURNAL   Nat Biotechnol. 2017 Apr 3. doi: 10.1038/nbt.3853.
  PUBMED    28369033
REFERENCE   2 (bases 1 to 809)
  AUTHORS   .
  TITLE     Direct Submission
  JOURNAL   Exported May 19, 2021 from SnapGene Server 1.1.58
            http://www.snapgene.com
FEATURES             Location/Qualifiers
     source          1..809
                     /organism="synthetic DNA construct"
                     /mol_type="other DNA"
     regulatory      16..25
                     /regulatory_class="other"
                     /note="vertebrate consensus sequence for strong initiation
                     of translation (Kozak, 1987)"
ORIGIN
        1 cggttctaga gcgctgccac catggacaag aagtacagca tcggcctggc catcggcacc
       61 aactctgtgg gctgggccgt gatcaccgac gagtacaagg tgcccagcaa gaaattcaag
      121 gtgctgggca acaccgaccg gcacagcatc aagaagaacc tgatcggagc cctgctgttc
      181 gacagcggcg aaacagccga ggccacccgg ctgaagagaa ccgccagaag aagatacacc
      241 agacggaaga accggatctg ctatctgcaa gagatcttca gcaacgagat ggccaaggtg
      301 gacgacagct tcttccacag actggaagag tccttcctgg tggaagagga taagaagcac
      361 gagcggcacc ccatcttcgg caacatcgtg gacgaggtgg cctaccacga gaagtacccc
      421 accatctacc acctgagaaa gaaactggtg gacagcaccg acaaggccga cctgcggctg
      481 atctatctgg ccctggccca catgatcaag ttccggggcc acttcctgat cgagggcgac
      541 ctgaaccccg acaacagcga cgtggacaag ctgttcatcc agctggtgca gacctacaac
      601 cagctgttcg aggaaaaccc catcaacgcc agcggcgtgg acgccaaggc catcctgtct
      661 gccagactga gcaagagcag acggctggaa aatctgatcg cccagctgcc cggcgagaag
      721 aagaatggcc tgttcggaaa cctgattgcc ctgagcctgg gcctgacccc caacttcaag
      781 agcaacttcg acctggccga ggatgccaa
//
