>Addgene plasmid #83889 | pLV-dCas9-p300-P2A-PuroR | addgene partial sequence | sequence record 162722 | dCas9-R2 5'-GGGTTTCCACCAGCTGTCTC-3'
GTTCGCTCAGGCCGCCTCTCTCGGCCTTGGTCAGATTGTCGAACTTTCTCTGGGTAATCAGCTTGGCGTT
CAGCAGCTGCCGCCAGTAGTTCTTCATCTTCTTCACGACCTCTTCGGAGGGCACGTTGTCGCTCTTGCCC
CGGTTCTTGTCGCTTCTGGTCAGCACCTTGTTGTCGATGGAGTCGTCCTTCAGAAAGCTCTGAGGCACGA
TGGCGTCCACATCGTAGTCGGACAGCCGGTTGATGTCCAGTTCCTGGTCCACGTACATATCCCGCCCATT
CTGCAGGTAGTACAGGTACAGCTTCTCGTTCTGCAGCTGGGTGTTTTCCACGGGGTGTTCTTTCAGGATC
TGGCTGCCCAGCTCTTTGATGCCCTCTTCGATCCGCTTCATTCTCTCGCGGCTGTTCTTCTGTCCCTTCT
GGGTGGTCTGGTTCTCTCTGGCCATTTCGATCACGATGTTCTCGGGCTTGTGCCGGCCCATCACTTTCAC
GAGCTCGTCCACCACCTTCACTGTCTGCAGGATGCCCTTCTTAATGGCGGGGCTGCCGGCCAGATTGGCA
ATGTGCTCGTGCAGGCTATCGCCCTGGCCGGACACCTGGGCTTTCTGGATGTCCTCTTTAAAGGTCAGGC
TGTCGTCGTGGATCAGCTGCATGAAGTTTCTGTTGGCGAAGCCGTCGGACTTCAGGAAATCCAGGATTGT
CTTGCCGGACTGCTTGTCCCGGATGCCGTTGATCAGCTTCCGGCTCAGCCTGCCCCAGCCGGTGTATCTC
CGCCGCTTCAGCTGCTTCATCACTTTGTCGTCGA
