>Addgene plasmid #83889 | pLV-dCas9-p300-P2A-PuroR | addgene partial sequence | sequence record 162723 | dCas9-F2 5'-CCAAAGAGGTGCTGGACG-3'
CGGCCTGTACGAGACACGGATCGACCTGTCTCAGCTGGGAGGCGACAAGCGACCTGCCGCCACAAAGAAG
GCTGGACAGGCTAAGAAGAAGAAAGGATCCATTTTCAAACCAGAAGAACTACGACAGGCACTGATGCCAA
CTTTGGAGGCACTTTACCGTCAGGATCCAGAATCCCTTCCCTTTCGTCAACCTGTGGACCCTCAGCTTTT
AGGAATCCCTGATTACTTTGATATTGTGAAGAGCCCCATGGATCTTTCTACCATTAAGAGGAAGTTAGAC
ACTGGACAGTATCAGGAGCCCTGGCAGTATGTCGATGATATTTGGCTTATGTTCAATAATGCCTGGTTAT
ATAACCGGAAAACATCACGGGTATACAAATACTGCTCCAAGCTCTCTGAGGTCTTTGAACAAGAAATTGA
CCCAGTGATGCAAAGCCTTGGATACTGTTGTGGCAGAAAGTTGGAGTTCTCTCCACAGACACTGTGTTGC
TACGGCAAACAGTTGTGCACAATACCTCGTGATGCCACTTATTACAGTTACCAGAACAGGTATCATTTCT
GTGAGAAGTGTTTCAATGAGATCCAAGGGGAGAGCGTTTCTTTGGGGGATGACCCTTCCCAGCCTCAAAC
TACAATAAATAAAGAACAATTTTCCAAGAGAAAAAATGACACACTGGATCCTGAACTGTTTGTTGAATGT
ACAGAGTGCGGAAGAAAGATGCATCAGATCTGTGTCCTTCACCATGAGATCATCTGGCCTGCTGGATTCG
TCTGTGATGGCTGTT
