>Addgene plasmid #83889 | pLV-dCas9-p300-P2A-PuroR | addgene partial sequence | sequence record 164859 | WPRE-R 5'-CATAGCGTAAAAGGAGCAACA-3'
ATTTTGTAATCCAGAGGTTGATTGTCGACTTAACGCGTTCAGGCACCGGGCTTGCGGGTCATGCACCAGG
TGCGCGGTCCTTCGGGCACCTCGACGTCGGCGGTGACGGTGAAGCCGAGCCGCTCGTAGAAGGGGAGGTT
GCGGGGCGCGGAGGTCTCCAGGAAGGCGGGCACCCCGGCGCGCTCGGCCGCCTCCACTCCGGGGAGCACG
ACGGCGCTGCCCAGACCCTTGCCCTGGTGGTCGGGCGAGACTCCGACGGTGGCCAGGAACCACGCGGGCT
CCTTGGGCCGGTGCGGCGCCAGGAGGCCTTCCATCTGTTGCTGCGCGGCCAGCCGGGAACCGCTCAACTC
GGCCATGCGCGGGCCGATCTCGGCGAACACCGCCCCCGCTTCGACGCTCTCCGGCGTGGTCCAGACCGCC
ACCGCGGCGCCGTCGTCCGCGACCCACACCTTGCCGATGTCGAGCCCGACGCGCGTGAGGAAGAGTTCTT
GCAGCTCGGTGACCCGCTCGATGTGGCGGTCCGGATCGACGGTGTGGCGCGTGGCGGGGTAGTCGGCGAA
CGCGGCGGCGAGGGTGCGTACGGCCCTGGGGACGTCGTCGCGGGTGGCGAGGCGCACC
